>Addgene plasmid #234308 | 9336-E25 | addgene full sequence | sequence record 469768 | Addgene NGS Result
CTTTCCTGCGTTATCCCCTGATTCTGTGGATAACCGTATTACCGCCTTTGAGTGAGCTGATACCGCTCGC
CGCAGCCGAACGACCGAGCGCAGCGAGTCAGTGAGCGAGGAAGCGGAAGAGCGCCCAATACGCAAACCGC
CTCTCCCCGCGCGTTGGCCGATTCATTAATGCAGCTGGCACGACAGGTTTCCCGACTGGAAAGCGGGCAG
TGAGCGCAACGCAATTAATACGCGTACCGCTAGCCAGGAAGAGTTTGTAGAAACGCAAAAAGGCCATCCG
TCAGGATGGCCTTCTGCTTAGTTTGATGCCTGGCAGTTTATGGCGGGCGTCCTGCCCGCCACCCTCCGGG
CCGTTGCTTCACAACGTTCAAATCCGCTCCCGGCGGATTTGTCCTACTCAGGAGAGCGTTCACCGACAAA
CAACAGATAAAACGAAAGGCCCAGTCTTCCGACTGAGCCTTTCGTTTTATTTGATGCCTGGCAGTTCCCT
ACTCTCGCGTTAACGCTAGCATGGATGTTTTCCCAGTCACGACGTTGTAAAACGACGGCCAGTCTTAAGC
TCGGGCCCCAAATAATGATTTTATTTTGACTGATAGTGACCTGTTCGTTGCAACAAATTGATGAGCAATG
CTTTTTTATAATGCCAACTTTGTACAAAAAAGTTGGCGAAAACCTGTACTTCCAAGGCACCATGTCGTCC
ATCCTGCCTTTCACTCCCCCGATCGTGAAGCGCCTGCTGGGCTGGAAGAAGGGCGAGCAGAACGGGCAGG
AGGAGAAATGGTGCGAGAAGGCGGTCAAGAGCCTGGTCAAGAAACTCAAGAAGACGGGGCAGCTGGACGA
GCTGGAGAAGGCCATCACCACGCAGAACGTCAACACCAAGTGCATCACCATCCCCAGGTCCCTGGATGGC
CGGTTGCAGGTGTCCCATCGGAAGGGGCTCCCTCATGTCATCTACTGCCGCCTGTGGCGATGGCCAGACC
TGCACAGCCACCACGAGCTGCGGGCCATGGAGCTGTGTGAGTTCGCCTTCAATATGAAGAAGGACGAGGT
CTGCGTGAATCCCTACCACTACCAGAGAGTAGAGACACCAGTTCTACCTCCTGTGTTGGTGCCACGCCAC
ACAGAGATCCCGGCCGAGTTCCCCCCACTGGACGACTACAGCCATTCCATCCCCGAAAACACTAACTTCC
CCGCAGGCATCGAGCCCCAGAGCAATATTCCAGAGGACCCACCCCCTGGCTACCTGAGTGAAGATGGAGA
AACCAGTGACCACCAGATGAACCACAGCATGGACGCAGGTGATCCAAACCTAGACCCGAATCCGATGGAC
CCAGCACATAATAACTTGGACCTGCAGCCAGTTACCTACTGCGAGCCGGCCTTCTGGTGCTCCATCTCCT
ACTACGAGCTGAACCAGCGCGTCGGGGAGACATTCCACGCCTCGCAGCCATCCATGACTGTGGATGGCTT
CACCGACCCCTCCAATTCGGAGCGCTTCTGCCTAGGGCTGCTCTCCAATGTCAACAGGAATGCAGCAGTG
GAGCTGACACGGAGACACATCGGAAGAGGCGTGCGGCTCTACTACATCGGAGGGGAGGTCTTCGCAGAGT
GCCTCAGTGACAGCGCTATTTTTGTCCAGTCTCCCAACTGTAACCAGCGCTATGGCTGGCACCCGGCCAC
CGTCTGCAAGATCCCACCAGGATGCAACCTGAAGATCTTCAACAACCAGGAGTTCGCTGCCCTCCTGGCC
CAGTCGGTCAACCAGGGCTTTGAGGCTGTCTACCAGTTGACCCGAATGTGCACCATCCGCATGAGCTTCG
TCAAAGGCTGGGGAGCGGAGTACAGGAGACAGACTGTGACCAGTACCCCCTGCTGGATTGAGCTGCACCT
GAATGGGCCTTTGCAGTGGCTTGACAAGGTCCTCACCCAGATGGGCTCCCCAAGCATCCGCTGTTCCAGT
GTGTCTTAATCAACTTTCTTGTACAAAGTTGGCATTATAAGAAAGCATTGCTTATCAATTTGTTGCAACG
AACAGGTCACTATCAGTCAAAATAAAATCATTATTTGCCATCCAGCTGATATCCCCTATAGTGAGTCGTA
TTACATGGTCATAGCTGTTTCCTGGCAGCTCTGGCCCGTGTCTCAAAATCTCTGATGTTACATTGCACAA
GATAAAAATATATCATCATGCCTCCTCTAGACCAGCCAGGACAGAAATGCCTCGACTTCGCTGCTACCCA
AGGTTGCCGGGTGACGCACACCGTGGAAACGGATGAAGGCACGAACCCAGTGGACATAAGCCTGTTCGGT
TCGTAAGCTGTAATGCAAGTAGCGTATGCGCTCACGCAACTGGTCCAGAACCTTGACCGAACGCAGCGGT
GGTAACGGCGCAGTGGCGGTTTTCATGGCTTGTTATGACTGTTTTTTTGGGGTACAGTCTATGCCTCGGG
CATCCAAGCAGCAAGCGCGTTACGCCGTGGGTCGATGTTTGATGTTATGGAGCAGCAACGATGTTACGCA
GCAGGGCAGTCGCCCTAAAACAAAGTTAAACATTATGAGGGAAGCGGTGATCGCCGAAGTATCGACTCAA
CTATCAGAGGTAGTTGGCGTCATCGAGCGCCATCTCGAACCGACGTTGCTGGCCGTACATTTGTACGGCT
CCGCAGTGGATGGCGGCCTGAAGCCACACAGTGATATTGATTTGCTGGTTACGGTGACCGTAAGGCTTGA
TGAAACAACGCGGCGAGCTTTGATCAACGACCTTTTGGAAACTTCGGCTTCCCCTGGAGAGAGCGAGATT
CTCCGCGCTGTAGAAGTCACCATTGTTGTGCACGACGACATCATTCCGTGGCGTTATCCAGCTAAGCGCG
AACTGCAATTTGGAGAATGGCAGCGCAATGACATTCTTGCAGGTATCTTCGAGCCAGCCACGATCGACAT
TGATCTGGCTATCTTGCTGACAAAAGCAAGAGAACATAGCGTTGCCTTGGTAGGTCCAGCGGCGGAGGAA
CTCTTTGATCCGGTTCCTGAACAGGATCTATTTGAGGCGCTAAATGAAACCTTAACGCTATGGAACTCGC
CGCCCGACTGGGCTGGCGATGAGCGAAATGTAGTGCTTACGTTGTCCCGCATTTGGTACAGCGCAGTAAC
CGGCAAAATCGCGCCGAAGGATGTCGCTGCCGACTGGGCAATGGAGCGCCTGCCGGCCCAGTATCAGCCC
GTCATACTTGAAGCTAGACAGGCTTATCTTGGACAAGAAGAAGATCGCTTGGCCTCGCGCGCAGATCAGT
TGGAAGAATTTGTCCACTACGTGAAAGGCGAGATCACCAAGGTAGTCGGCAAATAACCCTCGACTCTAGA
GGATCCCCGGGTACCGAGCTCGAATTCCGTGATAGGTGGGCTGCCCTTCCTGGTTGGCTTGGTTTCATCA
GCCATCCGCTTGCCCTCATCTGTTACGCCGGCGGTAGCCGGCCAGCCTCGCAGAGCAGGATTCCCGTTGA
GCACCGCCAGGTGCGAATAAGGGACAGTGAAGAAGGAACACCCGCTCGCGGGTGGGCCTACTTCACCTAT
CCTGCCCGGCTGACGCCGTTGGATACACCAAGGAAAGTCTACACGAACCCTTTGGCAAAATCCTGTATAT
CGTGCGAAAAAGGATGGATATACCGAAAAAATCGCTATAATGACCCCGAAGCAGGGTTATGCAGCGGAAA
ACGGAATTCGAGCTCGGTACCCGGGGATCCTCTAGAGTCGAGCCACCCATGACCAAAATCCCTTAACGTG
AGTTACGCGTCGTTCCACTGAGCGTCAGACCCCGTAGAAAAGATCAAAGGATCTTCTTGAGATCCTTTTT
TTCTGCGCGTAATCTGCTGCTTGCAAACAAAAAAACCACCGCTACCAGCGGTGGTTTGTTTGCCGGATCA
AGAGCTACCAACTCTTTTTCCGAAGGTAACTGGCTTCAGCAGAGCGCAGATACCAAATACTGTTCTTCTA
GTGTAGCCGTAGTTAGGCCACCACTTCAAGAACTCTGTAGCACCGCCTACATACCTCGCTCTGCTAATCC
TGTTACCAGTGGCTGCTGCCAGTGGCGATAAGTCGTGTCTTACCGGGTTGGACTCAAGACGATAGTTACC
GGATAAGGCGCAGCGGTCGGGCTGAACGGGGGGTTCGTGCACACAGCCCAGCTTGGAGCGAACGACCTAC
ACCGAACTGAGATACCTACAGCGTGAGCTATGAGAAAGCGCCACGCTTCCCGAAGGGAGAAAGGCGGACA
GGTATCCGGTAAGCGGCAGGGTCGGAACAGGAGAGCGCACGAGGGAGCTTCCAGGGGGAAACGCCTGGTA
TCTTTATAGTCCTGTCGGGTTTCGCCACCTCTGACTTGAGCGTCGATTTTTGTGATGCTCGTCAGGGGGG
CGGAGCCTATGGAAAAACGCCAGCAACGCGGCCTTTTTACGGTTCCTGGCCTTTTGCTGGCCTTTTGCTC
ACATGTT
Features (pLannotate 1.2.2; 17 found; start..end, strand, type, name):
    121..213     +  CDS            lacI (fragment): lac repressor; lacI; The lac repressor binds to the lac operator to inhibit transcription in E. coli. This inhibition can be relieved by adding lactose or isopropyl-β-D-thiogalactopyranoside (IPTG).
    268..295     -  terminator     rrnB T2 terminator: transcription terminator T2 from the E. coli rrnB gene
    427..470     +  terminator     rrnB T1 terminator: Escherichia coli rrnB; transcription terminator T1 from the E. coli rrnB gene
    517..553     -  CDS            lacZα (fragment): LacZα fragment of β-galactosidase; lacZ fragment
    570..665     +  protein_bind   attL3: mutant version of attL; recombination site for the Gateway® LR reaction LR Clonase™
    668..684     +  CDS            TEV site (fragment): tobacco etch virus (TEV) protease recognition and cleavage site
    692..1966    +  CDS            SMAD3: SMAD3_HUMAN - Also known as MADH3. Experimental evidence at protein level: Swiss-Prot protein existence level 1. Receptor-regulated SMAD (R-SMAD) that is an intracellular signal transducer and transcriptional modulator activated by TGF-beta (transforming growth factor) and activin type 1 receptor kinases. Binds the TRE element in the promoter region of many genes that are regulated by TGF-beta and, on formation of the SMAD3/SMAD4 complex, activates transcription. Also can form a SMAD3/SMAD4/JUN/FOS complex at the AP- 1/SMAD site to regulate TGF-beta-mediated transcription. Has an inhibitory ef
   1971..2066    -  protein_bind   attL3: mutant version of attL; recombination site for the Gateway® LR reaction LR Clonase™
   2085..2103    -  promoter       T7 promoter: promoter for bacteriophage T7 RNA polymerase
   2293..2316    +  promoter       Pc promoter (fragment): intI1 (promoter lies within the coding sequence); class 1 integron promoter
   2492..2548    +  CDS            GmR (fragment): gentamycin acetyltransferase; aacC1; confers resistance to gentamycin
   2555..3346    +  CDS            SmR: aminoglycoside adenylyltransferase (Murphy, 1985); aadA; confers resistance to spectinomycin and streptomycin
   3350..3387    -  misc_feature   MCS (fragment): pUC18/19 multiple cloning site
   3390..3435    -  CDS            traJ (fragment): oriT-recognizing protein; traJ
   3468..3577    -  oriT           oriT: incP origin of transfer
   3714..3751    +  misc_feature   MCS (fragment): pUC18/19 multiple cloning site
   3837..4425    +  rep_origin     ori: high-copy-number ColE1/pMB1/pBR322/pUC origin of replication
