[The description below was written by a language model from this plasmid's Addgene catalogue record and pLannotate feature annotations shown in this document.]
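Description:
9336-E25 is a Gateway entry clone built on the pDonr-253 backbone and carrying a mutant human SMAD3 open reading frame. It is a bacterial cloning intermediate rather than an expression vector. It replicates in E. coli from a high-copy ColE1/pUC-type origin and is selected with spectinomycin through the aadA (SmR) aminoglycoside adenylyltransferase gene. The sequenced plasmid is about 4.5 kb. Automated annotation also picks up an incP oriT and short fragments of lacI, lacZα, traJ, a gentamicin resistance gene, an integron Pc promoter and pUC multiple cloning sites. These appear to be backbone remnants rather than working parts. The rrnB T1 and T2 terminators lie upstream of the cloning region, where they typically shield the insert from read-through transcription.

The insert, "SMAD3 LSD", encodes the TGF-β/activin-responsive R-SMAD signal transducer with four linker-region substitutions: T179D, S204D, S208D and S213D. The record describes all four linker sites as constitutively active, which is consistent with aspartate substitutions mimicking phosphorylation. The ORF is flanked by two attL-type recombination sites in opposite orientation, both labelled attL3 by the annotation software, so an LR Clonase reaction can move it into Gateway destination vectors. A partial match to a TEV protease site sits between the upstream att site and the coding sequence, though the catalogue entry does not mention it. The ORF retains its stop codon, so it suits native expression or N-terminal fusions supplied by the destination vector, not C-terminal tags. No promoter drives the insert here. The only one nearby is a T7 promoter downstream of the cassette on the opposite strand.
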