Addgene plasmid #234308: 9336-E25
Purpose: Gateway ORF Entry clone of human SMAD3 LSD with stop codon (for native or N-terminal fusions); All four linker sites constitutively active
Depositing lab: Dominic Esposito. Depositing organization: Frederick National Laboratory.
Backbone
  Vector backbone: pDonr-253
  Backbone size w/o insert (bp): 3155
  Vector type: Gateway Entry Clone
Growth in bacteria
  Bacterial resistance: Spectinomycin, 50 μg/mL
  Growth temperature: 37°C
  Growth strain: DH5alpha
  Copy number: High Copy
Gene/Insert
  Gene/Insert name: SMAD3 LSD
  Species: H. sapiens (human)
  Insert size (bp): 1357
  Mutation: T179D/S204D/S208D/S213D; All four linker sites constitutively active
  Entrez Gene: SMAD3 (a.k.a. HSPC193, HsT17436, JV15-2, LDS1C, LDS3, MADH3, hMAD-3, hSMAD3, mad3)
  Cloning method: Gateway Cloning
  Sequencing primers: 5′ M13F 23-mer (5'-CCCAGTCACGACGTTGTAAAACG); 3′ attLR 23-mer (5'-TAACATCAGAGATTTTGAGACAC)
Terms and licenses: Academic/Nonprofit Terms; Industry Terms: Not Available to Industry
How to cite: 9336-E25 was a gift from Dominic Esposito (Addgene plasmid # 234308 ; http://n2t.net/addgene:234308 ; RRID:Addgene_234308)
